>Addgene plasmid #124770 | Lenti-Cas9-gRNA-GFP | addgene full sequence | sequence record 243741 | Addgene NGS Result
AAACCGCCTCTCCCCGCGCGTTGGCCGATTCATTAATGCAGCTGGCACGACAGGTTTCCCGACTGGAAAG
CGGGCAGTGAGCGCAACGCAATTAATGTGAGTTAGCTCACTCATTAGGCACCCCAGGCTTTACACTTTAT
GCTTCCGGCTCGTATGTTGTGTGGAATTGTGAGCGGATAACAATTTCACACAGGAAACAGCTATGACCAT
GATTACGCCAAGCGCGCAATTAACCCTCACTAAAGGGAACAAAAGCTGGAGCTGCAAGCTTAATGTAGTC
TTATGCAATACTCTTGTAGTCTTGCAACATGGTAACGATGAGTTAGCAACATGCCTTACAAGGAGAGAAA
AAGCACCGTGCATGCCGATTGGTGGAAGTAAGGTGGTACGATCGTGCCTTATTAGGAAGGCAACAGACGG
GTCTGACATGGATTGGACGAACCACTGAATTGCCGCATTGCAGAGATATTGTATTTAAGTGCCTAGCTCG
ATACATAAACGGGTCTCTCTGGTTAGACCAGATCTGAGCCTGGGAGCTCTCTGGCTAACTAGGGAACCCA
CTGCTTAAGCCTCAATAAAGCTTGCCTTGAGTGCTTCAAGTAGTGTGTGCCCGTCTGTTGTGTGACTCTG
GTAACTAGAGATCCCTCAGACCCTTTTAGTCAGTGTGGAAAATCTCTAGCAGTGGCGCCCGAACAGGGAC
TTGAAAGCGAAAGGGAAACCAGAGGAGCTCTCTCGACGCAGGACTCGGCTTGCTGAAGCGCGCACGGCAA
GAGGCGAGGGGCGGCGACTGGTGAGTACGCCAAAAATTTTGACTAGCGGAGGCTAGAAGGAGAGAGATGG
GTGCGAGAGCGTCAGTATTAAGCGGGGGAGAATTAGATCGCGATGGGAAAAAATTCGGTTAAGGCCAGGG
GGAAAGAAAAAATATAAATTAAAACATATAGTATGGGCAAGCAGGGAGCTAGAACGATTCGCAGTTAATC
CTGGCCTGTTAGAAACATCAGAAGGCTGTAGACAAATACTGGGACAGCTACAACCATCCCTTCAGACAGG
ATCAGAAGAACTTAGATCATTATATAATACAGTAGCAACCCTCTATTGTGTGCATCAAAGGATAGAGATA
AAAGACACCAAGGAAGCTTTAGACAAGATAGAGGAAGAGCAAAACAAAAGTAAGACCACCGCACAGCAAG
CGGCCGCTGATCTTCAGACCTGGAGGAGGAGATATGAGGGACAATTGGAGAAGTGAATTATATAAATATA
AAGTAGTAAAAATTGAACCATTAGGAGTAGCACCCACCAAGGCAAAGAGAAGAGTGGTGCAGAGAGAAAA
AAGAGCAGTGGGAATAGGAGCTTTGTTCCTTGGGTTCTTGGGAGCAGCAGGAAGCACTATGGGCGCAGCG
TCAATGACGCTGACGGTACAGGCCAGACAATTATTGTCTGGTATAGTGCAGCAGCAGAACAATTTGCTGA
GGGCTATTGAGGCGCAACAGCATCTGTTGCAACTCACAGTCTGGGGCATCAAGCAGCTCCAGGCAAGAAT
CCTGGCTGTGGAAAGATACCTAAAGGATCAACAGCTCCTGGGGATTTGGGGTTGCTCTGGAAAACTCGCC
ATTTGTCTCAAGATCTAGAATTCAAAAAAAGCACCGACTCGGTGCCACTTTGCTGTTTCCAGCAAAGTTG
ATAACGGACTAGCCTTATTTAAACTTGCTATGCTGTTTCCAGCATAGCTCTTAAACAGAGACGTACAAAA
AAGAGCAAGAAGCTAAAAAAGATTTAAAAATTATTTTTAGCGCAGTTAATGGAACAGGAACTAAATTTAC
CCCAAAAATATTACGTGAATCAGGATATAACGTTATTGAGGTTGAAGAGCATGCATTTGAAGATGAAACA
TTTAAAAATGTTGTAAATCCAAATCCAGAATTTGATCCTGCATGAAAAATACCGCTTGAATATGGTATTA
AACATGATGCAGATATTATTATTATGAATGACCCAGATGCTGACAGATTTGGAATGGCAATAAAACATGA
TGGTCATTTTGTAAGATTAGATGGAAATCAAACAGGACCAATTTTAATTGATTGAAAATTATCAAATCTA
AAACGCTTAAATAGCATTCCAAAAAATCCGGCTCTATATTCAAGTTTTGTAACAAGTGATTTGGGTGATA
GAATCGCTCATGAAAAATATGGAGTTAATATTGTAAAAACTTTAACTGGATTTAAATGAATGGGTAGAGA
AATTGCTAAAGAAGAAGATAACGGATTAAATTTTGTTTTTGCTTATGAAGAAAGTTATGGATATGTAATT
GATGACTCAGCTAGAGATAAAGATGGAATACAAGCTTCTATATTAATAGCAGAGGCTGCTTGATTTTATA
AAAAACAAAATAAAACATTAGTAGACTATTTAGAAGATTTATTTAAAGAAATGGGTGCATATTACACTTT
CACTTTAAACTTGAATTTTAAACCAGAAGAAAAGAAATTAAAAATTGAACCATTAATGAAATCATTGAGA
GCAACACCCTTAACTCAAATTGCTGGACTTAAAGTTGTTAATGTTGAAGACTACATCGATGGAATGTATA
ATATGCCAGGACAAGACTTACTAAAATTTTATTTAGAAGATAAGTCATGATTTGCTGTTCGCCCAAGTGG
AACTGAACCTAAACTAAAAATTTATTTTATAGGTGTTGGTGAATCTGTTCAAAACGCTAAAGTTAAAGTA
GACGAAATTATTAAAGAATTAAAATTAAAAATGAATATATAGGAGAAAAAATGAAACTAAACAAATATAT
AGATCACACATTATTAAAACAAGATGCTACGAAAGCTGAAATTAAACAATTATGTGATGAAGCAATTGAA
TTTGATTTTGCAACAGTTTGTGTTAATTCATATTGAACAAGCTATTGTAAAGAATTATTAAAAGGCACAA
ATGTAGGAATAACAAATGTTGTAGGTTTTCCTCTAGGTGCATGCACAACAGCTACAAAAGCATTCGAAGT
TTCTGAAGCAATTAAAGATGGTGCAACAGAAATTGATATGGTATTAAATATTGGTGCATTAAAAGACAAA
AATTATGAATTAGTTTTAGAAGACATGAAAGCTGTAAAAAAAGCAGCTGGATCACATGTTGTTAAATGTA
TTATGGAAAATTGTTTATTAACAAAAGAAGAAATCATGAAAGCTTGTGAAATAGCTGTTGAAGCTGGATT
AGAATTTGTTAAAACATCAACAGGATTTTCAAAATCAGGTGCAACATTTGAAGATGTTAAACTAATGAAG
TCAGTTGTTAAAGACAATGCTTTAGTTAAAGCAGCTGGTGGAGTTAGAACATTTGAAGATGCTCAAAAAA
TGATTGAAGCAGGAGCTGACCGCTTAGGAACAAGTGGTGGAGTAGCTATTATTAAAGGTGAAGAAAACAA
CGCGAGTTACTAAAACTAGCGTTTTTTTATTTTGCTCATTTTTATTAAAAGTTTGCAAAAAGGAACATAA
AAATTCTAATTATTGATACTAAAGTTATTAAAAAGAAGATTTTGGTTGATTTTATAAAGGTCATAGAATA
TAATATTTTAGCATGTGTATTTTGTGTGCTCATTTACAACCGTCTCCGGTGTTTCGTCCTTTCCACAAGA
TATATAAAGCCAAGAAATCGAAATACTTTCAAGTTACGGTAAGCATATGATAGTCCATTTTAAAACATAA
TTTTAAAACTGCAAACTACCCAAGAAATTATTACTTTCTACGTCACGTATTTTGTACTAATATCTTTGTG
TTTACAGTCAAATTAATTCTAATTATCTCTCTAACAGCCTTGTATCGTATATGCAAATATGAAGGAATCA
TGGGAAATAGGCCCTCCCACAATTTTAAAAGAAAAGGGGGGATTGGGGGGTACAGTGCAGGGGAAAGAAT
AGTAGACATAATAGCAACAGACATACAAACTAAAGAATTACAAAAACAAATTACAAAAATTCAAAATTTT
CGGGTTTATTACAGGGACAGCAGAGATCCACTTTGGCGCCGGCTCGAGTGGCTCCGGTGCCCGTCAGTGG
GCAGAGCGCACATCGCCCACAGTCCCCGAGAAGTTGGGGGGAGGGGTCGGCAATTGAACCGGTGCCTAGA
GAAGGTGGCGCGGGGTAAACTGGGAAAGTGATGTCGTGTACTGGCTCCGCCTTTTTCCCGAGGGTGGGGG
AGAACCGTATATAAGTGCAGTAGTCGCCGTGAACGTTCTTTTTCGCAACGGGTTTGCCGCCAGAACACAG
GTGTCGTGACGCGGGATCCGCCACCATGGATTACAAAGACGATGACGATAAGATGGCCCCAAAGAAGAAG
CGGAAGGTCGGTATCCACGGAGTCCCAGCAGCCGACAAGAAGTACAGCATCGGCCTGGACATCGGCACCA
ACTCTGTGGGCTGGGCCGTGATCACCGACGAGTACAAGGTGCCCAGCAAGAAATTCAAGGTGCTGGGCAA
CACCGACCGGCACAGCATCAAGAAGAACCTGATCGGAGCCCTGCTGTTCGACAGCGGCGAAACAGCCGAG
GCCACCCGGCTGAAGAGAACCGCCAGAAGAAGATACACCAGACGGAAGAACCGGATCTGCTATCTGCAAG
AGATCTTCAGCAACGAGATGGCCAAGGTGGACGACAGCTTCTTCCACAGACTGGAAGAGTCCTTCCTGGT
GGAAGAGGATAAGAAGCACGAGCGGCACCCCATCTTCGGCAACATCGTGGACGAGGTGGCCTACCACGAG
AAGTACCCCACCATCTACCACCTGAGAAAGAAACTGGTGGACAGCACCGACAAGGCCGACCTGCGGCTGA
TCTATCTGGCCCTGGCCCACATGATCAAGTTCCGGGGCCACTTCCTGATCGAGGGCGACCTGAACCCCGA
CAACAGCGACGTGGACAAGCTGTTCATCCAGCTGGTGCAGACCTACAACCAGCTGTTCGAGGAAAACCCC
ATCAACGCCAGCGGCGTGGACGCCAAGGCCATCCTGTCTGCCAGACTGAGCAAGAGCAGACGGCTGGAAA
ATCTGATCGCCCAGCTGCCCGGCGAGAAGAAGAATGGCCTGTTCGGAAACCTGATTGCCCTGAGCCTGGG
CCTGACCCCCAACTTCAAGAGCAACTTCGACCTGGCCGAGGATGCCAAACTGCAGCTGAGCAAGGACACC
TACGACGACGACCTGGACAACCTGCTGGCCCAGATCGGCGACCAGTACGCCGACCTGTTTCTGGCCGCCA
AGAACCTGTCCGACGCCATCCTGCTGAGCGACATCCTGAGAGTGAACACCGAGATCACCAAGGCCCCCCT
GAGCGCCTCTATGATCAAGAGATACGACGAGCACCACCAGGACCTGACCCTGCTGAAAGCTCTCGTGCGG
CAGCAGCTGCCTGAGAAGTACAAAGAGATTTTCTTCGACCAGAGCAAGAACGGCTACGCCGGCTACATTG
ACGGCGGAGCCAGCCAGGAAGAGTTCTACAAGTTCATCAAGCCCATCCTGGAAAAGATGGACGGCACCGA
GGAACTGCTCGTGAAGCTGAACAGAGAGGACCTGCTGCGGAAGCAGCGGACCTTCGACAACGGCAGCATC
CCCCACCAGATCCACCTGGGAGAGCTGCACGCCATTCTGCGGCGGCAGGAAGATTTTTACCCATTCCTGA
AGGACAACCGGGAAAAGATCGAGAAGATCCTGACCTTCCGCATCCCCTACTACGTGGGCCCTCTGGCCAG
GGGAAACAGCAGATTCGCCTGGATGACCAGAAAGAGCGAGGAAACCATCACCCCCTGGAACTTCGAGGAA
GTGGTGGACAAGGGCGCTTCCGCCCAGAGCTTCATCGAGCGGATGACCAACTTCGATAAGAACCTGCCCA
ACGAGAAGGTGCTGCCCAAGCACAGCCTGCTGTACGAGTACTTCACCGTGTATAACGAGCTGACCAAAGT
GAAATACGTGACCGAGGGAATGAGAAAGCCCGCCTTCCTGAGCGGCGAGCAGAAAAAGGCCATCGTGGAC
CTGCTGTTCAAGACCAACCGGAAAGTGACCGTGAAGCAGCTGAAAGAGGACTACTTCAAGAAAATCGAGT
GCTTCGACTCCGTGGAAATCTCCGGCGTGGAAGATCGGTTCAACGCCTCCCTGGGCACATACCACGATCT
GCTGAAAATTATCAAGGACAAGGACTTCCTGGACAATGAGGAAAACGAGGACATTCTGGAAGATATCGTG
CTGACCCTGACACTGTTTGAGGACAGAGAGATGATCGAGGAACGGCTGAAAACCTATGCCCACCTGTTCG
ACGACAAAGTGATGAAGCAGCTGAAGCGGCGGAGATACACCGGCTGGGGCAGGCTGAGCCGGAAGCTGAT
CAACGGCATCCGGGACAAGCAGTCCGGCAAGACAATCCTGGATTTCCTGAAGTCCGACGGCTTCGCCAAC
AGAAACTTCATGCAGCTGATCCACGACGACAGCCTGACCTTTAAAGAGGACATCCAGAAAGCCCAGGTGT
CCGGCCAGGGCGATAGCCTGCACGAGCACATTGCCAATCTGGCCGGCAGCCCCGCCATTAAGAAGGGCAT
CCTGCAGACAGTGAAGGTGGTGGACGAGCTCGTGAAAGTGATGGGCCGGCACAAGCCCGAGAACATCGTG
ATCGAAATGGCCAGAGAGAACCAGACCACCCAGAAGGGACAGAAGAACAGCCGCGAGAGAATGAAGCGGA
TCGAAGAGGGCATCAAAGAGCTGGGCAGCCAGATCCTGAAAGAACACCCCGTGGAAAACACCCAGCTGCA
GAACGAGAAGCTGTACCTGTACTACCTGCAGAATGGGCGGGATATGTACGTGGACCAGGAACTGGACATC
AACCGGCTGTCCGACTACGATGTGGACCATATCGTGCCTCAGAGCTTTCTGAAGGACGACTCCATCGACA
ACAAGGTGCTGACCAGAAGCGACAAGAACCGGGGCAAGAGCGACAACGTGCCCTCCGAAGAGGTCGTGAA
GAAGATGAAGAACTACTGGCGGCAGCTGCTGAACGCCAAGCTGATTACCCAGAGAAAGTTCGACAATCTG
ACCAAGGCCGAGAGAGGCGGCCTGAGCGAACTGGATAAGGCCGGCTTCATCAAGAGACAGCTGGTGGAAA
CCCGGCAGATCACAAAGCACGTGGCACAGATCCTGGACTCCCGGATGAACACTAAGTACGACGAGAATGA
CAAGCTGATCCGGGAAGTGAAAGTGATCACCCTGAAGTCCAAGCTGGTGTCCGATTTCCGGAAGGATTTC
CAGTTTTACAAAGTGCGCGAGATCAACAACTACCACCACGCCCACGACGCCTACCTGAACGCCGTCGTGG
GAACCGCCCTGATCAAAAAGTACCCTAAGCTGGAAAGCGAGTTCGTGTACGGCGACTACAAGGTGTACGA
CGTGCGGAAGATGATCGCCAAGAGCGAGCAGGAAATCGGCAAGGCTACCGCCAAGTACTTCTTCTACAGC
AACATCATGAACTTTTTCAAGACCGAGATTACCCTGGCCAACGGCGAGATCCGGAAGCGGCCTCTGATCG
AGACAAACGGCGAAACCGGGGAGATCGTGTGGGATAAGGGCCGGGATTTTGCCACCGTGCGGAAAGTGCT
GAGCATGCCCCAAGTGAATATCGTGAAAAAGACCGAGGTGCAGACAGGCGGCTTCAGCAAAGAGTCTATC
CTGCCCAAGAGGAACAGCGATAAGCTGATCGCCAGAAAGAAGGACTGGGACCCTAAGAAGTACGGCGGCT
TCGACAGCCCCACCGTGGCCTATTCTGTGCTGGTGGTGGCCAAAGTGGAAAAGGGCAAGTCCAAGAAACT
GAAGAGTGTGAAAGAGCTGCTGGGGATCACCATCATGGAAAGAAGCAGCTTCGAGAAGAATCCCATCGAC
TTTCTGGAAGCCAAGGGCTACAAAGAAGTGAAAAAGGACCTGATCATCAAGCTGCCTAAGTACTCCCTGT
TCGAGCTGGAAAACGGCCGGAAGAGAATGCTGGCCTCTGCCGGCGAACTGCAGAAGGGAAACGAACTGGC
CCTGCCCTCCAAATATGTGAACTTCCTGTACCTGGCCAGCCACTATGAGAAGCTGAAGGGCTCCCCCGAG
GATAATGAGCAGAAACAGCTGTTTGTGGAACAGCACAAGCACTACCTGGACGAGATCATCGAGCAGATCA
GCGAGTTCTCCAAGAGAGTGATCCTGGCCGACGCTAATCTGGACAAAGTGCTGTCCGCCTACAACAAGCA
CCGGGATAAGCCCATCAGAGAGCAGGCCGAGAATATCATCCACCTGTTTACCCTGACCAATCTGGGAGCC
CCTGCCGCCTTCAAGTACTTTGACACCACCATCGACCGGAAGAGGTACACCAGCACCAAAGAGGTGCTGG
ACGCCACCCTGATCCACCAGAGCATCACCGGCCTGTACGAGACACGGATCGACCTGTCTCAGCTGGGAGG
CGACAAGCGTCCTGCTGCTACTAAGAAAGCTGGTCAAGCTAAGAAAAAGAAAGCTAGCGGCAGCGGCGCC
ACCAACTTCAGCCTGCTGAAGCAGGCCGGCGACGTGGAGGAGAACCCCGGCCCCATGGTGAGCAAGGGCG
AGGAGCTGTTCACCGGGGTGGTGCCCATCCTGGTCGAGCTGGACGGCGACGTAAACGGCCACAAGTTCAG
CGTGTCCGGCGAGGGCGAGGGCGATGCCACCTACGGCAAGCTGACCCTGAAGTTCATCTGCACCACCGGC
AAGCTGCCCGTGCCCTGGCCCACCCTCGTGACCACCCTGACCTACGGCGTGCAGTGCTTCAGCCGCTACC
CCGACCACATGAAGCAGCACGACTTCTTCAAGTCCGCCATGCCCGAAGGCTACGTCCAGGAGCGCACCAT
CTTCTTCAAGGACGACGGCAACTACAAGACCCGCGCCGAGGTGAAGTTCGAGGGCGACACCCTGGTGAAC
CGCATCGAGCTGAAGGGCATCGACTTCAAGGAGGACGGCAACATCCTGGGGCACAAGCTGGAGTACAACT
ACAACAGCCACAACGTCTATATCATGGCCGACAAGCAGAAGAACGGCATCAAGGTGAACTTCAAGATCCG
CCACAACATCGAGGACGGCAGCGTGCAGCTCGCCGACCACTACCAGCAGAACACCCCCATCGGCGACGGC
CCCGTGCTGCTGCCCGACAACCACTACCTGAGCACCCAGTCCGCCCTGAGCAAAGACCCCAACGAGAAGC
GCGATCACATGGTCCTGCTGGAGTTCGTGACCGCCGCCGGGATCACTCTCGGCATGGACGAGCTGTACAA
GTAGACGCGTTAAGTCGACAATCAACCTCTGGATTACAAAATTTGTGAAAGATTGACTGGTATTCTTAAC
TATGTTGCTCCTTTTACGCTATGTGGATACGCTGCTTTAATGCCTTTGTATCATGCTATTGCTTCCCGTA
TGGCTTTCATTTTCTCCTCCTTGTATAAATCCTGGTTGCTGTCTCTTTATGAGGAGTTGTGGCCCGTTGT
CAGGCAACGTGGCGTGGTGTGCACTGTGTTTGCTGACGCAACCCCCACTGGTTGGGGCATTGCCACCACC
TGTCAGCTCCTTTCCGGGACTTTCGCTTTCCCCCTCCCTATTGCCACGGCGGAACTCATCGCCGCCTGCC
TTGCCCGCTGCTGGACAGGGGCTCGGCTGTTGGGCACTGACAATTCCGTGGTGTTGTCGGGGAAATCATC
GTCCTTTCCTTGGCTGCTCGCCTGTGTTGCCACCTGGATTCTGCGCGGGACGTCCTTCTGCTACGTCCCT
TCGGCCCTCAATCCAGCGGACCTTCCTTCCCGCGGCCTGCTGCCGGCTCTGCGGCCTCTTCCGCGTCTTC
GCCTTCGCCCTCAGACGAGTCGGATCTCCCTTTGGGCCGCCTCCCCGCGTCGACTTTAAGACCAATGACT
TACAAGGCAGCTGTAGATCTTAGCCACTTTTTAAAAGAAAAGGGGGGACTGGAAGGGCTAATTCACTCCC
AACGAAGACAAGATCTGCTTTTTGCTTGTACTGGGTCTCTCTGGTTAGACCAGATCTGAGCCTGGGAGCT
CTCTGGCTAACTAGGGAACCCACTGCTTAAGCCTCAATAAAGCTTGCCTTGAGTGCTTCAAGTAGTGTGT
GCCCGTCTGTTGTGTGACTCTGGTAACTAGAGATCCCTCAGACCCTTTTAGTCAGTGTGGAAAATCTCTA
GCAGTACGTATAGTAGTTCATGTCATCTTATTATTCAGTATTTATAACTTGCAAAGAAATGAATATCAGA
GAGTGAGAGGAACTTGTTTATTGCAGCTTATAATGGTTACAAATAAAGCAATAGCATCACAAATTTCACA
AATAAAGCATTTTTTTCACTGCATTCTAGTTGTGGTTTGTCCAAACTCATCAATGTATCTTATCATGTCT
GGCTCTAGCTATCCCGCCCCTAACTCCGCCCATCCCGCCCCTAACTCCGCCCAGTTCCGCCCATTCTCCG
CCCCATGGCTGACTAATTTTTTTTATTTATGCAGAGGCCGAGGCCGCCTCGGCCTCTGAGCTATTCCAGA
AGTAGTGAGGAGGCTTTTTTGGAGGCCTAGGGACGTACCCAATTCGCCCTATAGTGAGTCGTATTACGCG
CGCTCACTGGCCGTCGTTTTACAACGTCGTGACTGGGAAAACCCTGGCGTTACCCAACTTAATCGCCTTG
CAGCACATCCCCCTTTCGCCAGCTGGCGTAATAGCGAAGAGGCCCGCACCGATCGCCCTTCCCAACAGTT
GCGCAGCCTGAATGGCGAATGGG
[124 nt withheld, positions 10804-10927]
C
[91 nt withheld, positions 10929-11019]
A
[49 nt withheld, positions 11021-11069]
CCTTTGACGTTGGAGTCCACGTTCTTT
[37 nt withheld, positions 11097-11133]
ACCCTATCTCGGTCTATTCTTTTGATTTATAAGGGATTTTGCCGATTTCGGCCTATTGGTTAAAAAATGA
GCTGATTTAACAAAAATTTAACGCGAATTTTAACAAAATATTAACGCTTACAATTTAGGTGGCACTTTTC
GGGGAAATGTGCGCGGAACCCCTATTTGTTTATTTTTCTAAATACATTCAAATATGTATCCGCTCATGAG
ACAATAACCCTGATAAATGCTTCAATAATATTGAAAAAGGAAGAGTATGAGTATTCAACATTTCCGTGTC
GCCCTTATTCCCTTTTTTGCGGCATTTTGCCTTCCTGTTTTTGCTCACCCAGAAACGCTGGTGAAAGTAA
AAGATGCTGAAGATCAGTTGGGTGCACGAGTGGGTTACATCGAACTGGATCTCAACAGCGGTAAGATCCT
TGAGAGTTTTCGCCCCGAAGAACGTTTTCCAATGATGAGCACTTTTAAAGTTCTGCTATGTGGCGCGGTA
TTATCCCGTATTGACGCCGGGCAAGAGCAACTCGGTCGCCGCATACACTATTCTCAGAATGACTTGGTTG
AGTACTCACCAGTCACAGAAAAGCATCTTACGGATGGCATGACAGTAAGAGAATTATGCAGTGCTGCCAT
AACCATGAGTGATAACACTGCGGCCAACTTACTTCTGACAACGATCGGAGGACCGAAGGAGCTAACCGCT
TTTTTGCACAACATGGGGGATCATGTAACTCGCCTTGATCGTTGGGAACCGGAGCTGAATGAAGCCATAC
CAAACGACGAGCGTGACACCACGATGCCTGTAGCAATGGCAACAACGTTGCGCAAACTATTAACTGGCGA
ACTACTTACTCTAGCTTCCCGGCAACAATTAATAGACTGGATGGAGGCGGATAAAGTTGCAGGACCACTT
CTGCGCTCGGCCCTTCCGGCTGGCTGGTTTATTGCTGATAAATCTGGAGCCGGTGAGCGTGGGTCTCGCG
GTATCATTGCAGCACTGGGGCCAGATGGTAAGCCCTCCCGTATCGTAGTTATCTACACGACGGGGAGTCA
GGCAACTATGGATGAACGAAATAGACAGATCGCTGAGATAGGTGCCTCACTGATTAAGCATTGGTAACTG
TCAGACCAAGTTTACTCATATATACTTTAGATTGATTTAAAACTTCATTTTTAATTTAAAAGGATCTAGG
TGAAGATCCTTTTTGATAATCTCATGACCAAAATCCCTTAACGTGAGTTTTCGTTCCACTGAGCGTCAGA
CCCCGTAGAAAAGATCAAAGGATCTTCTTGAGATCCTTTTTTTCTGCGCGTAATCTGCTGCTTGCAAACA
AAAAAACCACCGCTACCAGCGGTGGTTTGTTTGCCGGATCAAGAGCTACCAACTCTTTTTCCGAAGGTAA
CTGGCTTCAGCAGAGCGCAGATACCAAATACTGTTCTTCTAGTGTAGCCGTAGTTAGGCCACCACTTCAA
GAACTCTGTAGCACCGCCTACATACCTCGCTCTGCTAATCCTGTTACCAGTGGCTGCTGCCAGTGGCGAT
AAGTCGTGTCTTACCGGGTTGGACTCAAGACGATAGTTACCGGATAAGGCGCAGCGGTCGGGCTGAACGG
GGGGTTCGTGCACACAGCCCAGCTTGGAGCGAACGACCTACACCGAACTGAGATACCTACAGCGTGAGCT
ATGAGAAAGCGCCACGCTTCCCGAAGGGAGAAAGGCGGACAGGTATCCGGTAAGCGGCAGGGTCGGAACA
GGAGAGCGCACGAGGGAGCTTCCAGGGGGAAACGCCTGGTATCTTTATAGTCCTGTCGGGTTTCGCCACC
TCTGACTTGAGCGTCGATTTTTGTGATGCTCGTCAGGGGGGCGGAGCCTATGGAAAAACGCCAGCAACGC
GGCCTTTTTACGGTTCCTGGCCTTTTGCTGGCCTTTTGCTCACATGTTCTTTCCTGCGTTATCCCCTGAT
TCTGTGGATAACCGTATTACCGCCTTTGAGTGAGCTGATACCGCTCGCCGCAGCCGAACGACCGAGCGCA
GCGAGTCAGTGAGCGAGGAAGCGGAAGAGCGCCCAATACGC
Features (pLannotate 1.2.2; 29 found; start..end, strand, type, name):
     93..114     +  protein_bind   CAP binding site: CAP binding activates transcription in the presence of cAMP. E. coli catabolite activator protein
    129..159     +  promoter       lac promoter: promoter for the E. coli lac operon
    163..185     +  protein_bind   lac operator (fragment): The lac repressor binds to the lac operator to inhibit transcription in E. coli. This inhibition can be relieved by adding lactose or isopropyl-β-D-thiogalactopyranoside (IPTG). lac repressor encoded by lacI
    228..246     +  promoter       T3 promoter: promoter for bacteriophage T3 RNA polymerase
    274..500     +  promoter       RSV promoter: Rous sarcoma virus enhancer/promoter
    501..681     +  LTR            5' LTR (truncated): truncated 5' long terminal repeat (LTR) from HIV-1
    728..853     +  misc_feature   HIV-1 Ψ: packaging signal of human immunodeficiency virus type 1
    837..1200    +  CDS            HIV-1 gag (fragment): gag protein from human immunodeficiency virus 1; gag
   1346..1579    +  misc_feature   RRE: The Rev response element (RRE) of HIV-1 allows for Rev-dependent mRNA export from the nucleus to the cytoplasm.
   1675..1718    -  misc_RNA       tracrRNA (fragment): trans-activating CRISPR RNA for the Streptococcus pyogenes CRISPR/Cas9 system
   2781..3440    +  CDS            deoC1: DEOC1_STAAN - Also known as dra. Experimental evidence at protein level: Swiss-Prot protein existence level 1. Catalyzes a reversible aldol reaction between acetaldehyde and D-glyceraldehyde 3-phosphate to generate 2-deoxy-D-ribose 5- phosphate. From Staphylococcus aureus (strain N315).
   3626..3866    -  promoter       U6 promoter: RNA polymerase III promoter for human U6 snRNA
   3873..3990    +  misc_feature   cPPT/CTS: central polypurine tract and central termination sequence of HIV-1
   4059..4270    +  promoter       EF-1α core promoter: core promoter for human elongation factor EF-1α
   4374..5975    +  CDS            Cas9(N): N-terminal portion of Streptococcus pyogenes Cas9 (Zetsche et al., 2015)
   5976..8474    +  CDS            Cas9(C): C-terminal portion of Streptococcus pyogenes Cas9 (Zetsche et al., 2015)
   8595..9311    +  CDS            EGFP: EGFP is a basic (constitutively fluorescent) green fluorescent protein published in 1996, derived from Aequorea victoria. It is reported to be a rapidly-maturing weak dimer with moderate acid sensitivity.
   9330..9918    +  misc_feature   WPRE: woodchuck hepatitis virus posttranscriptional regulatory element
   9969..9988    +  misc_feature   cPPT/CTS (fragment): central polypurine tract and central termination sequence of HIV-1
   9990..10223   +  LTR            3' LTR (ΔU3): self-inactivating 3' long terminal repeat (LTR) from HIV-1
  10301..10422   +  polyA_signal   SV40 poly(A) signal: SV40 polyadenylation signal
  10462..10597   +  rep_origin     SV40 ori: SV40 origin of replication
  10618..10636   -  promoter       T7 promoter: promoter for bacteriophage T7 RNA polymerase
  10644..10799   +  CDS            lacZα (fragment): LacZα fragment of β-galactosidase; lacZ fragment
  10804..11232   +  rep_origin     f1 ori (sequence partly withheld): f1 bacteriophage origin of replication; arrow indicates direction of (+) strand synthesis
  11285..11389   +  promoter       AmpR promoter: bla
  11390..12250   +  CDS            AmpR: β-lactamase; bla; confers resistance to ampicillin, carbenicillin, and related antibiotics
  12421..13009   +  rep_origin     ori: high-copy-number ColE1/pMB1/pBR322/pUC origin of replication
  13192..80      +  CDS            lacI (fragment) (across the origin): lac repressor; lacI; The lac repressor binds to the lac operator to inhibit transcription in E. coli. This inhibition can be relieved by adding lactose or isopropyl-β-D-thiogalactopyranoside (IPTG).
