[The description below was written by a language model from this plasmid's Addgene catalogue record and pLannotate feature annotations shown in this document.]
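Description:
Lenti-Cas9-gRNA-GFP is a third-generation, self-inactivating lentiviral CRISPR vector built on the LRG2.1 backbone and supplied as an empty backbone, meaning no targeting guide sequence has been cloned in. It is propagated in E. coli as a high-copy plasmid through a ColE1/pUC-type origin with ampicillin resistance (AmpR), and it also carries an f1 origin, an SV40 origin and leftover lac/T3/T7 elements from the parental cloning vector. The viral genome is transcribed in packaging cells from an RSV promoter fused to a truncated HIV-1 5' LTR. This arrangement removes the need for Tat, and the genome includes the Ψ packaging signal with a gag fragment, the RRE for Rev-dependent export, a cPPT/CTS, a WPRE and a ΔU3 3' LTR followed by an SV40 polyadenylation signal.

The payload consists of two expression units. A human U6 Pol III promoter, in reverse orientation relative to the viral genome, points toward a Streptococcus pyogenes tracrRNA-derived scaffold. About 1.9 kb lies between them, and part of it was matched by the annotation software to a bacterial deoC1 gene. This region is most plausibly a stuffer that is replaced when a guide is inserted, although the record does not say so. Downstream, an EF-1α core promoter drives S. pyogenes Cas9, annotated as contiguous N- and C-terminal portions that together form the full coding sequence. EGFP follows Cas9, but the element linking the two is not annotated. GFP is the only mammalian marker, so transduced cells are identified or sorted by fluorescence rather than by drug selection. The associated publication concerns generating single-cell-derived knockout clones in mammalian cells, for which this all-in-one vector delivers nuclease, guide and reporter together.
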