Addgene plasmid #124770: Lenti-Cas9-gRNA-GFP
Purpose: (Empty Backbone) 3rd generation lentiviral plasmid encoding Cas9, GFP, and a gRNA backbone
Depositing lab: Jason Sheltzer. Depositing organization: Cold Spring Harbor Laboratory. Publication: Generating Single Cell-Derived Knockout Clones in Mammalian Cells with CRISPR/Cas9. Giuliano CJ, Lin A, Girish V, Sheltzer JM. Curr Protoc Mol Biol. 2019 Sep;128(1):e100. doi: 10.1002/cpmb.100. PubMed 31503414.
Backbone
  Vector backbone: LRG2.1 (Addgene #108098)
  Vector type: Mammalian Expression, Lentiviral, CRISPR
  Selectable markers: GFP
Growth in bacteria
  Bacterial resistance: Ampicillin, 100 μg/mL
  Growth temperature: 37°C
  Growth strain: NEB Stable
  Copy number: High Copy
Resource information
  A portion of this plasmid was derived from a plasmid made by: Provided by Chris Vakoc
Terms and licenses: Academic/Nonprofit Terms; Industry Terms: Not Available to Industry
How to cite: Lenti-Cas9-gRNA-GFP was a gift from Jason Sheltzer (Addgene plasmid # 124770 ; http://n2t.net/addgene:124770 ; RRID:Addgene_124770)
